>Addgene plasmid #90953 | pKD184 | addgene full sequence | sequence record 178324 | Addgene NGS Result
GGCATCAAATAAAACGAAAGGCTCAGTCGAAAGACTGGGCCTTTCGTTTTATCTGTTGTTTGTCGGTGAA
CGCTCTCCTGAGTAGGACAAATCCGCCGCCCTAGACCTAGGGCGTTCGGCTGCGGCGAGCGGTATCAGCT
CACTCAAAGGCGGTAATACGGTTATCCACAGAATCAGGGGATAACGCATGCAAGAACATGTGAGCAAAAG
GCCAGCAAAAGGCCAGGAACCGTAAAAAGGCCGCGTTGCTGGCGTTTTTCCATAGGCTCCGCCCCCCTGA
CGAGCATCACAAAAATCGACGCTCAAGTCAGAGGTGGCGAAACCCGACAGGACTATAAAGATACCAGGCG
TTTCCCCCTGGAAGCTCCCTCGTGCGCTCTCCTGTTCCGACCCTGCCGCTTACCGGATACCTGTCCGCCT
TTCTCCCTTCGGGAAGCGTGGCGCTTTCTCATAGCTCACGCTGTAGGTATCTCAGTTCGGTGTAGGTCGT
TCGCTCCAAGCTGGGCTGTGTGCACGAACCCCCCGTTCAGCCCGACCGCTGCGCCTTATCCGGTAACTAT
CGTCTTGAGTCCAACCCGGTAAGACACGACTTATCGCCACTGGCAGCAGCCACTGGTAACAGGATTAGCA
GAGCGAGGTATGTAGGCGGTGCTACAGAGTTCTTGAAGTGGTGGCCTAACTACGGCTACACTAGAAGGAC
AGTATTTGGTATCTGCGCTCTGCTGAAGCCAGTTACCTTCGGAAAAAGAGTTGGTAGCTCTTGATCCGGC
AAACAAACCACCGCTGGTAGCGGTGGTTTTTTTGTTTGCAAGCAGCAGATTACGCGCAGAAAAAAAGGAT
CTCAAGAAGATCCTTTGATCTTTTCTACGGGGTCTGACGCTCAGTGGAACGAAAACTCACGTTAAGGGAT
TTTGGTCATGACTAGTGCTTGGATTCTCACCAATAAAAAACGCCCGGCGGCAACCGAGCGTTCTGAACAA
ATCCAGATGGAGTTCTGAGGTCATTACTGGATCTATCAACAGGAGTCCAAGCGAGCTCGATATCAAATTA
CGCCCCGCCCTGCCACTCATCGCAGTACTGTTGTAATTCATTAAGCATTCTGCCGACATGGAAGCCATCA
CAAACGGCATGATGAACCTGAATCGCCAGCGGCATCAGCACCTTGTCGCCTTGCGTATAATATTTGCCCA
TGGTGAAAACGGGGGCGAAGAAGTTGTCCATATTGGCCACGTTTAAATCAAAACTGGTGAAACTCACCCA
GGGATTGGCTGAGACGAAAAACATATTCTCAATAAACCCTTTAGGGAAATAGGCCAGGTTTTCACCATAA
CACGCCACATCTTGCGAATATATGTGTAGAAACTGCCGGAAATCGTCGTGGTATTCACTCCAGAGCGATG
AAAACGTTTCAGTTTGCTCATGGAAAACGGTGTAACAAGGGTGAACACTATCCCATATCACCAGCTCACC
GTCTTTCATTGCCATACGAAATTCCGGATGAGCATTCATCAGGCGGGCAAGAATGTGAATAAAGGCCGGA
TAAAACTTGTGCTTATTTTTCTTTACGGTCTTTAAAAAGGCCGTAATATCCAGCTGAACGGTCTGGTTAT
AGGTACATTGAGCAACTGACTGAAATGCCTCAAAATGTTCTTTACGATGCCATTGGGATATATCAACGGT
GGTATATCCAGTGATTTTTTTCTCCATTTTAGCTTCCTTAGCTCCTGAAAATCTCGATAACTCAAAAAAT
ACGACCGGTAGTGATCTTATTTCATTATGGTGAAAGTTGGAACCTCTTACGGGCCGGCCAACGTCTCATT
TTCGCCAGATATCGATTTATGGCTAGCTCAGTCCTAGGTACAATGCTAGCGAATCCATTAAAGAGGAGAA
AGGTACCCATGGTGAGCAAGGGCGAGGAGGATAACATGGCCATCATCAAGGAGTTCATGCGCTTCAAGGT
GCACATGGAGGGCTCCGTGAACGGCCACGAGTTCGAGATCGAGGGCGAGGGCGAGGGCCGCCCCTACGAG
GGCACCCAGACCGCCAAGCTGAAGGTGACCAAGGGTGGCCCCCTGCCCTTCGCCTGGGACATCCTGTCCC
CTCAGTTCATGTACGGCTCCAAGGCCTACGTGAAGCACCCCGCCGACATCCCCGACTACTTGAAGCTGTC
CTTCCCCGAGGGCTTCAAGTGGGAGCGCGTGATGAACTTCGAGGACGGCGGCGTGGTGACCGTGACCCAG
GACTCCTCCCTGCAGGACGGCGAGTTCATCTACAAGGTGAAGCTGCGCGGCACCAACTTCCCCTCCGACG
GCCCCGTAATGCAGAAGAAGACCATGGGCTGGGAGGCCTCCTCCGAGCGGATGTACCCCGAGGACGGCGC
CCTGAAGGGCGAGATCAAGCAGAGGCTGAAGCTGAAGGACGGCGGCCACTACGACGCTGAGGTCAAGACC
ACCTACAAGGCCAAGAAGCCCGTGCAGCTGCCCGGCGCCTACAACGTCAACATCAAGTTGGACATCACCT
CCCACAACGAGGACTACACCATCGTGGAACAGTACGAACGCGCCGAGGGCCGCCACTCCACCGGCGGCAT
GGACGAGCTGTACAAGTAAGCTTTCTAACTAAAAAGGCCTCCCAAATCGGGGGGCCTTTTTTATTGATAA
CAAAACGCTCGTCTAAGAAACCATTATTATCATGACATTAACCTATAAAAATAGGCGTATCACGAGGCCC
TTTCGTCTTCACCTCGAGTCCCTATCAGTGATAGAGATTGACATCCCTATCAGTGATAGAGATACTGAGC
ACATCAGCAGGACGCACTGACCTATTTTAGTTTACTTATTAATTTATTAAAATTATATGCAGCAGCAAAT
CAACGGCCCGGTCTACCTGGTGGATGATGATGAAGCCATTATCGACTCCATCGATTTTTTGATGGAGGGC
TACGGTTACAAACTGAACTCGTTTAACTGCGGCGATCGCTTTTTGGCAGAAGTCGATCTCACCCAGGCAG
GATGTGTAATTCTGGATGCGCGTATGCCAGGCTTAACTGGTCCTCAGGTGCAACAGCTGCTGAGCGACGC
GAAAAGCCCGCTTGCGGTCATCTTCCTGACCGGCCATGGCGATGTTCCGATGGCGGTTGATGCGTTCAAA
AATGGCGCGTTCGATTTCTTTCAAAAACCTGTGCCGGGTAGCTTGCTCAGTCAGTCAATTGCCAAAGGCT
TGACTTATTCAATCGATCAACATCTGAAACGTACTAACCAAGCGTTAATCGACACGCTCTCGGAACGCGA
AGCTCAAATTTTTCAACTGGTGATTGCAGGCAACACCAACAAACAGATGGCTAACGAGCTTTGCGTGGCT
ATTCGTACCATTGAGGTTCACCGTAGCAAACTGATGACCAAACTGGGTGTTAACAACCTGGCTGAACTGG
TTAAACTGGCGCCGCTGCTGGCACATAAATCCGAATAATAATCTAGACCAGGCATCAAATAAAACGAAAG
GCTCAGTCGAAAGACTGGGCCTTTCGTTTTATCTGTTGTTTGTCGGTGAACGCTCTCTACTAGAGTCACA
CTGGCTCACCTTCGGGTGGGCCTTTCTGCGTTTATAGTAAATCACTGCATAATTCGTGTCGCTCAAGGCG
CACTCCCGTTCTGGATAATGTTTTTTGCGCCGACATCATAACGGTTCTGGCAAATATTCTGAAATGAGCT
GGTTAGCTAGTCATTCAAGCATTATTATGCTGTTTTTTGAAGTGAATGTGCGGCCATCTAGCCGCACATT
TTGCATCTAAAACATGCAGTCATCAGCAAAATAATAAACTTTTCCCCAATATGTGGTTTACCACAATTTA
CAGGAATTCACTCCTGTGGTGGTGCAAATTTGAACTGTGAATTGCTTCACAAACGCCGCTATCGCAATGT
CAGTATGTGGTTTACCACAATATCTAATATCACTCTGCTCAATAACAATGATGAAAACCTTAGGAAGAAG
TTAATTGTGTTAAACAGTTAACTAGGGGCTTTATCTAACGCTCTCCTAAGGACAACTGTCATTGGGAGAT
TTAACAAAGAGGAGAAATACTAGATGCGTAAAGGCGAAGAGCTGTTCACTGGTGTCGTCCCTATTCTGGT
GGAACTGGATGGTGATGTCAACGGTCATAAGTTTTCCGTGCGTGGCGAGGGTGAAGGTGACGCAACTAAT
GGTAAACTGACGCTGAAGTTCATCTGTACTACTGGTAAACTGCCGGTACCTTGGCCGACTCTGGTAACGA
CGCTGACTTATGGTGTTCAGTGCTTTGCTCGTTATCCGGACCATATGAAGCAGCATGACTTCTTCAAGTC
CGCCATGCCGGAAGGCTATGTGCAGGAACGCACGATTTCCTTTAAGGATGACGGCACGTACAAAACGCGT
GCGGAAGTGAAATTTGAAGGCGATACCCTGGTAAACCGCATTGAGCTGAAAGGCATTGACTTTAAAGAAG
ACGGCAATATCCTGGGCCATAAGCTGGAATACAATTTTAACAGCCACAATGTTTACATCACCGCCGATAA
ACAAAAAAATGGCATTAAAGCGAATTTTAAAATTCGCCACAACGTGGAGGATGGCAGCGTGCAGCTGGCT
GATCACTACCAGCAAAACACTCCAATCGGTGATGGTCCTGTTCTGCTGCCAGACAATCACTATCTGAGCA
CGCAAAGCGTTCTGTCTAAAGATCCGAACGAGAAACGCGATCATATGGTTCTGCTGGAGTTCGTAACCGC
AGCGGGCATCACGCATGGTATGGATGAACTGTACAAATGATGATAATAATCTAGACCAGGCATCAAATAA
AACGAAAGGCTCAGTCGAAAGACTGGGCCTTTCGTTTTATCTGTTGTTTGTCGGTGAACGCTCTCTACTA
GAGTCACACTGGCTCACCTTCGGGTGGGCCTTTCTGCGTTTATAGGTACCCGTGGATCCTCTAGAGTCGA
CCTGCAGGCATGCAAGCTTTTTACGGCTAGCTCAGTCCTAGGTATAGTGCTAGCCCAGCCAGAGAAACAC
TCTTTAACAGGGGGTAGTATGATGTCTCGTTTAGATAAAAGTAAAGTGATTAACAGCGCATTAGAGCTGC
TTAATGAGGTCGGAATCGAAGGTTTAACAACCCGTAAACTCGCCCAGAAGCTAGGTGTAGAGCAGCCTAC
ATTGTATTGGCATGTAAAAAATAAGCGGGCTTTGCTCGACGCCTTAGCCATTGAGATGTTAGATAGGCAC
CATACTCACTTTTGCCCTTTAGAAGGGGAAAGCTGGCAAGATTTTTTACGTAATAACGCTAAAAGTTTTA
GATGTGCTTTACTAAGTCATCGCGATGGAGCAAAAGTACATTTAGGTACACGGCCTACAGAAAAACAGTA
TGAAACTCTCGAAAATCAATTAGCCTTTTTATGCCAACAAGGTTTTTCACTAGAGAATGCATTATATGCA
CTCAGCGCAGTGGGGCATTTTACTTTAGGTTGCGTATTGGAAGATCAAGAGCATCAAGTCGCTAAAGAAG
AAAGGGAAACACCTACTACTGATAGTATGCCGCCATTATTACGACAAGCTATCGAATTATTTGATCACCA
AGGTGCAGAGCCAGCCTTCTTATTCGGCCTTGAATTGATCATATGCGGATTAGAAAAACAACTTAAATGT
GAAAGTGGGTCTTAA
Features (pLannotate 1.2.2; 16 found; start..end, strand, type, name):
      6..92      +  terminator     rrnB T1 terminator: Escherichia coli rrnB; transcription terminator T1 from the E. coli rrnB gene
    257..845     -  rep_origin     ori: high-copy-number ColE1/pMB1/pBR322/pUC origin of replication
    933..1027    -  terminator     lambda t0 terminator: transcription terminator from phage lambda
   1051..1707    -  CDS            cat: CAT_ECOLX - Experimental evidence at protein level: Swiss-Prot protein existence level 1. This enzyme is an effector of chloramphenicol resistance in bacteria. From Escherichia coli. This protein is used as a marker in many commonly used cloning vectors, such as pACYC184.
   1708..1806    -  promoter       cat promoter: promoter of the E. coli cat gene encoding chloramphenicol acetyltransferase
   1842..1870    +  promoter       J23119 promoter (fragment): bacterial promoter (Registry of Standard Biological Parts BBa J23119)
   1899..2606    +  CDS            mCherry: mCherry is a basic (constitutively fluorescent) red fluorescent protein published in 2004, derived from Discosoma sp.. It is reported to be a very rapidly-maturing monomer with low acid sensitivity.
   2749..2822    +  promoter       PLtetO-1 promoter: modified phage lambda PL promoter with tet operator sites (Lutz and Bujard, 1997)
   3486..3557    +  terminator     rrnB T1 terminator: transcription terminator T1 from the E. coli rrnB gene
   3573..3600    +  terminator     T7Te terminator: phage T7 early transcription terminator
   4084..4797    +  CDS            superfolder GFP: GFP variant that folds robustly even when fused to poorly folded proteins (Pédelacq et al., 2006)
   4824..4895    +  terminator     rrnB T1 terminator: transcription terminator T1 from the E. coli rrnB gene
   4911..4938    +  terminator     T7Te terminator: phage T7 early transcription terminator
   4945..4989    +  misc_feature   MCS (fragment): pUC18/19 multiple cloning site
   4996..5024    +  promoter       J23119 promoter (fragment): bacterial promoter (Registry of Standard Biological Parts BBa J23119)
   5059..5685    +  CDS            TetR: tetracycline repressor TetR; tetR; TetR binds to the tetracycline operator tetO to inhibit transcription. This inhibition can be relieved by adding tetracycline or doxycycline.
