[The description below was written by a language model from this plasmid's Addgene catalogue record and pLannotate feature annotations shown in this document.]
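Description:
pKD184 is a high-copy bacterial expression plasmid of about 5.7 kb, built on a ColE1-type origin and selected with chloramphenicol through a cat gene driven by its native promoter. It was assembled by Gibson cloning and carries the response-regulator and reporter half of an engineered thiosulfate-sensing circuit intended for work on bacterial detection of gut inflammation.

Three expression units make up the payload. ThsR, the thiosulfate response regulator from Shewanella halifaxensis HAW-EB4, is placed under the PLtetO-1 promoter, a phage lambda PL derivative bearing tet operator sites. The annotation tool did not label the ThsR coding sequence, but an unannotated gap between PLtetO-1 and the downstream rrnB T1/T7Te terminator pair is consistent with its position. A TetR repressor gene, preceded by a sequence annotated as a J23119-family promoter fragment, is also present, so ThsR levels can presumably be tuned with a tetracycline-type inducer that relieves TetR repression. Superfolder GFP is the circuit output, recorded as driven by the PphsA promoter. This promoter is likewise unannotated but would lie in the gap upstream of the sfGFP coding sequence, which is followed by its own rrnB T1/T7Te terminators. mCherry is expressed constitutively. The catalogue names the promoter as BBa_J23114, while the feature table reports a partial match to the related J23119. It provides a red signal independent of sensor state, useful for identifying or normalising reporter cells.

No cognate sensor kinase is listed or annotated on this plasmid, so that component is presumably supplied separately, though the record does not say how.
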