Addgene plasmid #90953: pKD184
Purpose: Expresses ThsR under the PltetO-1 promoter, sfGFP under PphsA, and mCherry constitutively
Depositing lab: Jeffrey Tabor. Depositing organization: Rice University. Publication: Engineering bacterial thiosulfate and tetrathionate sensors for detecting gut inflammation. Daeffler KN, Galley JD, Sheth RU, Ortiz-Velez LC, Bibb CO, Shroyer NF, Britton RA, Tabor JJ. Mol Syst Biol. 2017 Apr 3;13(4):923. doi: 10.15252/msb.20167416. PubMed 28373240.
Backbone
  Vector backbone: ColE1
  Total vector size (bp): 5684
  Vector type: Bacterial Expression
Growth in bacteria
  Bacterial resistance: Chloramphenicol, 25 μg/mL
  Growth temperature: 37°C
  Growth strain: DH5alpha
  Copy number: High Copy
Gene/Insert 1
  Gene/Insert name: Thiosulfate response regulator (alt name: ThsR)
  Species: Shewanella halifaxensis HAW-EB4
  Insert size (bp): 612
  GenBank ID: ABZ77676
  Promoter: PltetO-1
  Cloning method: Gibson Cloning
  Sequencing primers: 5′ CGTCTAAGAAACCATTATTATCATGACATTAAC
Gene/Insert 2
  Gene/Insert name: Superfolder GFP (alt name: sfGFP)
  Species: Synthetic
  Insert size (bp): 720
  Promoter: PphsA
  Cloning method: Gibson Cloning
  Sequencing primers: 5′ CCGTTCTGGATAATGTTTTTTGCG
Gene/Insert 3
  Gene/Insert name: mCherry
  Species: Synthetic
  Insert size (bp): 711
  Promoter: Bba_J23114
  Cloning method: Gibson Cloning
  Sequencing primers: 5′ GCTTCCTTAGCTCCTGAAAATCTC
Terms and licenses: Academic/Nonprofit Terms; Industry Terms: Not Available to Industry
How to cite: pKD184 was a gift from Jeffrey Tabor (Addgene plasmid # 90953 ; http://n2t.net/addgene:90953 ; RRID:Addgene_90953)
